Addgene plasmid #153355: Auxiliary Δ
Purpose: Provides End-to-End linker 4Δ for level 2 cloning
Depositing lab: Naomi Nakayama. Depositing organization: University of Edinburgh. Publication: Mobius Assembly for Plant Systems highlights promoter-terminator interaction in gene regulation. Andreou , Andreas I., Nirkko, Jessica , Ochoa-Villarreal, Marisol , Nakayama, Naomi. bioRxiv, March 31, 2021 10.1101/2021.03.31.437819.
Backbone
  Vector backbone: Aux
  Backbone size w/o insert (bp): 2217
  Vector type: Synthetic Biology
Growth in bacteria
  Bacterial resistance: Kanamycin, 50 μg/mL
  Growth temperature: 37°C
  Growth strain: DH5alpha
  Copy number: High Copy
Gene/Insert
  Gene/Insert name: End-to-End linker 4Δ
  Species: Synthetic
  Insert size (bp): 50
  Cloning method: Gibson Cloning
  Sequencing primers: 5′ tgccacctgacgtctaagaa; 3′ attaccgcctttgagtgagc
Terms and licenses: Academic/Nonprofit Terms; Industry Terms: Not Available to Industry
How to cite: Auxiliary Δ was a gift from Naomi Nakayama (Addgene plasmid # 153355 ; http://n2t.net/addgene:153355 ; RRID:Addgene_153355)
