[The description below was written by a language model from this plasmid's Addgene catalogue record and pLannotate feature annotations shown in this document.]
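Description:
Auxiliary Δ is a small synthetic-biology helper plasmid from the Mobius Assembly for Plant Systems toolkit. It is built on the "Aux" backbone (2,217 bp) and carries a 50 bp synthetic insert, the End-to-End linker 4Δ, which was introduced by Gibson cloning, giving a total of 2,267 bp. It is maintained in E. coli from a high-copy ColE1/pMB1/pUC-type origin of replication. Selection is with kanamycin, through an aph(3')-Ia aminoglycoside phosphotransferase gene that is annotated as being driven by the cat promoter and followed by the phage lambda t0 terminator.

The plasmid has no expression payload: it carries no eukaryotic promoter, reporter or plant-specific element. Its stated purpose is to supply the 4Δ linker for level 2 cloning, the stage of a hierarchical modular assembly scheme at which several transcription units are joined into a multigene construct. The name suggests that the linker acts as a short end piece closing an assembly into its destination vector, but the record does not describe its overhangs, the restriction enzymes involved or the exact mechanism. The linker itself is not annotated in the feature tables. It presumably lies in the unannotated region between two insulating elements, a his operon terminator and a putative bacterial terminator, which would shield the cloning site from transcriptional read-through from the backbone. The depositor's sequence and the repository's sequencing result are the same length and show the same six features in the same order, differing only by a 12 nt shift in the numbering start point.
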