Features (pLannotate 1.2.2; 6 found; start..end, strand, type, name):
      2..59      +  terminator     his operon terminator: This putative transcriptin terminator from the E. coli his operon has a 2-bp deletion introduced during synthesis. Its efficiency has not been determined.
    254..842     -  rep_origin     ori: high-copy-number ColE1/pMB1/pBR322/pUC origin of replication
   1025..1119    -  terminator     lambda t0 terminator: transcription terminator from phage lambda
   1140..1955    -  CDS            KanR: aminoglycoside phosphotransferase; aph(3')-Ia; confers resistance to kanamycin in bacteria or G418 (Geneticin®) in eukaryotes
   1956..2053    -  promoter       cat promoter: promoter of the E. coli cat gene encoding chloramphenicol acetyltransferase
   2139..2182    -  terminator     bacterial terminator: putative bacterial transcription terminator
>Addgene plasmid #153355 | Auxiliary Δ | depositor full sequence | sequence record 296943 | Auxiliary Δ sequence 2267 bps
GTCCGGCAAAAAAGGGCAAGGTGTCACCACCCTGCCCTTTTTCTTTAAAACCGAAAAGATTACTTCGCGT
TATGCAGGCTTCCTCGCTCACTGACTCGCTGCGCTCGGTCGTTCGGCTGCGGCGAGCGGTATCAGCTCAC
TCAAAGGCGGTAATACGGTTATCCACAGAATCAGGGGATAACGCAGGAAAGAACATGTGAGCAAAAGGCC
AGCAAAAGGCCAGGAACCGTAAAAAGGCCGCGTTGCTGGCGTTTTTCCACAGGCTCCGCCCCCCTGACGA
GCATCACAAAAATCGACGCTCAAGTCAGAGGTGGCGAAACCCGACAGGACTATAAAGATACCAGGCGTTT
CCCCCTGGAAGCTCCCTCGTGCGCTCTCCTGTTCCGACCCTGCCGCTTACCGGATACCTGTCCGCCTTTC
TCCCTTCGGGAAGCGTGGCGCTTTCTCATAGCTCACGCTGTAGGTATCTCAGTTCGGTGTAGGTCGTTCG
CTCCAAGCTGGGCTGTGTGCACGAACCCCCCGTTCAGCCCGACCGCTGCGCCTTATCCGGTAACTATCGT
CTTGAGTCCAACCCGGTAAGACACGACTTATCGCCACTGGCAGCAGCCACTGGTAACAGGATTAGCAGAG
CGAGGTATGTAGGCGGTGCTACAGAGTTCTTGAAGTGGTGGCCTAACTACGGCTACACTAGAAGAACAGT
ATTTGGTATCTGCGCTCTGCTGAAGCCAGTTACCTTCGGAAAAAGAGTTGGTAGCTCTTGATCCGGCAAA
CAAACCACCGCTGGTAGCGGTGGTTTTTTTGTTTGCAAGCAGCAGATTACGCGCAGAAAAAAAGGATCTC
AAGAAGATCCTTTGATCTTTTCTACGGGGTCTGACGCTCAGTGGAACGAAAACTCACGTTAAGGGATTTT
GGTCATGAGATTATCAAAAAGGATCTTCACCTAGATCCTTTTAAATTAAAAATGAAGTTTTAAATCAATC
TAAAGTATATATGAGTAAACTTGGTCTGACAGCTCGAGGCTTGGATTCTCACCAATAAAAAACGCCCGGC
GGCAACCGAGCGTTCTGAACAAATCCAGATGGAGTTCTGAGGTCATTACTGGATCTATCAACAGGAGTCC
AAGCGAGCTCGATATCAAATTAGAAAAACTCATCGAGCATCAAATGAAACTGCAATTTATTCATATCAGG
ATTATCAATACCATATTTTTGAAAAAGCCGTTTCTGTAATGAAGGAGAAAACTCACCGAGGCAGTTCCAT
AGGATGGCAAGATCCTGGTATCGGTCTGCGATTCCGACTCGTCCAACATCAATACAACCTATTAATTTCC
CCTCGTCAAAAATAAGGTTATCAAGTGAGAAATCACCATGAGTGACGACTGAATCCGGTGAGAATGGCAA
AAGTTTATGCATTTCTTTCCAGACTTGTTCAACAGGCCAGCCATTACGCTCGTCATCAAAATCACTCGCA
TCAACCAAACCGTTATTCATTCGTGATTGCGCCTGAGCGAGACGAAATACGCGATCGCTGTTAAAAGGAC
AATTACAAACAGGAATCGAATGCAACCGGCGCAGGAACACTGCCAGCGCATCAACAATATTTTCACCTGA
ATCAGGATATTCTTCTAATACCTGGAATGCTGTTTTCCCTGGGATCGCAGTGGTGAGTAACCATGCATCA
TCAGGAGTACGGATAAAATGCTTGATGGTCGGAAGAGGCATAAATTCCGTCAGCCAGTTTAGTCTGACCA
TCTCATCTGTAACATCATTGGCAACGCTACCTTTGCCATGTTTCAGAAACAACTCTGGCGCATCGGGCTT
CCCATACAATCCATAGATTGTCGCACCTGATTGCCCGACATTATCGCGAGCCCATTTATACCCATATAAA
TCAGCATCCATGTTGGAATTTAATCGCGGCCTGGAGCAAGACGTTTCCCGTTGAATATGGCTCATTTTAG
CTTCCTTAGCTCCTGAAAATCTCGATAACTCAAAAAATACGCCCGGTAGTGATCTTATTTCATTATGGTG
AAAGTTGGAACCTCTTACGTGCCCGATCAACTCGAGTGCCACCTGACGTCTAAGAAACCATTATTATCAT
GACATTAACCTATAAAAATAGGCGTATCACGAGGCAGAATTTCAGATAAAAAAAATCCTTAGCTTTCGCT
AAGGATGATTTCTGGAATTCCACCTGCATATCGCTAGAGACCTTCTGTATGAGGTGGATGGTGTGCTGCG
TGGCCAAACCCATATGCAGGTGCTGCA
