Features (pLannotate 1.2.2; 6 found; start..end, strand, type, name):
     14..71      +  terminator     his operon terminator: This putative transcriptin terminator from the E. coli his operon has a 2-bp deletion introduced during synthesis. Its efficiency has not been determined.
    266..854     -  rep_origin     ori: high-copy-number ColE1/pMB1/pBR322/pUC origin of replication
   1037..1131    -  terminator     lambda t0 terminator: transcription terminator from phage lambda
   1152..1967    -  CDS            KanR: aminoglycoside phosphotransferase; aph(3')-Ia; confers resistance to kanamycin in bacteria or G418 (Geneticin®) in eukaryotes
   1968..2065    -  promoter       cat promoter: promoter of the E. coli cat gene encoding chloramphenicol acetyltransferase
   2151..2194    -  terminator     bacterial terminator: putative bacterial transcription terminator
>Addgene plasmid #153355 | Auxiliary Δ | addgene full sequence | sequence record 314747 | Addgene NGS Result
GCAGGTGCTGCAGTCCGGCAAAAAAGGGCAAGGTGTCACCACCCTGCCCTTTTTCTTTAAAACCGAAAAG
ATTACTTCGCGTTATGCAGGCTTCCTCGCTCACTGACTCGCTGCGCTCGGTCGTTCGGCTGCGGCGAGCG
GTATCAGCTCACTCAAAGGCGGTAATACGGTTATCCACAGAATCAGGGGATAACGCAGGAAAGAACATGT
GAGCAAAAGGCCAGCAAAAGGCCAGGAACCGTAAAAAGGCCGCGTTGCTGGCGTTTTTCCACAGGCTCCG
CCCCCCTGACGAGCATCACAAAAATCGACGCTCAAGTCAGAGGTGGCGAAACCCGACAGGACTATAAAGA
TACCAGGCGTTTCCCCCTGGAAGCTCCCTCGTGCGCTCTCCTGTTCCGACCCTGCCGCTTACCGGATACC
TGTCCGCCTTTCTCCCTTCGGGAAGCGTGGCGCTTTCTCATAGCTCACGCTGTAGGTATCTCAGTTCGGT
GTAGGTCGTTCGCTCCAAGCTGGGCTGTGTGCACGAACCCCCCGTTCAGCCCGACCGCTGCGCCTTATCC
GGTAACTATCGTCTTGAGTCCAACCCGGTAAGACACGACTTATCGCCACTGGCAGCAGCCACTGGTAACA
GGATTAGCAGAGCGAGGTATGTAGGCGGTGCTACAGAGTTCTTGAAGTGGTGGCCTAACTACGGCTACAC
TAGAAGAACAGTATTTGGTATCTGCGCTCTGCTGAAGCCAGTTACCTTCGGAAAAAGAGTTGGTAGCTCT
TGATCCGGCAAACAAACCACCGCTGGTAGCGGTGGTTTTTTTGTTTGCAAGCAGCAGATTACGCGCAGAA
AAAAAGGATCTCAAGAAGATCCTTTGATCTTTTCTACGGGGTCTGACGCTCAGTGGAACGAAAACTCACG
TTAAGGGATTTTGGTCATGAGATTATCAAAAAGGATCTTCACCTAGATCCTTTTAAATTAAAAATGAAGT
TTTAAATCAATCTAAAGTATATATGAGTAAACTTGGTCTGACAGCTCGAGGCTTGGATTCTCACCAATAA
AAAACGCCCGGCGGCAACCGAGCGTTCTGAACAAATCCAGATGGAGTTCTGAGGTCATTACTGGATCTAT
CAACAGGAGTCCAAGCGAGCTCGATATCAAATTAGAAAAACTCATCGAGCATCAAATGAAACTGCAATTT
ATTCATATCAGGATTATCAATACCATATTTTTGAAAAAGCCGTTTCTGTAATGAAGGAGAAAACTCACCG
AGGCAGTTCCATAGGATGGCAAGATCCTGGTATCGGTCTGCGATTCCGACTCGTCCAACATCAATACAAC
CTATTAATTTCCCCTCGTCAAAAATAAGGTTATCAAGTGAGAAATCACCATGAGTGACGACTGAATCCGG
TGAGAATGGCAAAAGTTTATGCATTTCTTTCCAGACTTGTTCAACAGGCCAGCCATTACGCTCGTCATCA
AAATCACTCGCATCAACCAAACCGTTATTCATTCGTGATTGCGCCTGAGCGAGACGAAATACGCGATCGC
TGTTAAAAGGACAATTACAAACAGGAATCGAATGCAACCGGCGCAGGAACACTGCCAGCGCATCAACAAT
ATTTTCACCTGAATCAGGATATTCTTCTAATACCTGGAATGCTGTTTTCCCTGGGATCGCAGTGGTGAGT
AACCATGCATCATCAGGAGTACGGATAAAATGCTTGATGGTCGGAAGAGGCATAAATTCCGTCAGCCAGT
TTAGTCTGACCATCTCATCTGTAACATCATTGGCAACGCTACCTTTGCCATGTTTCAGAAACAACTCTGG
CGCATCGGGCTTCCCATACAATCGGTAGATTGTCGCACCTGATTGCCCGACATTATCGCGAGCCCATTTA
TACCCATATAAATCAGCATCCATGTTGGAATTTAATCGCGGCCTTGAGCAAGACGTTTCCCGTTGAATAT
GGCTCATTTTAGCTTCCTTAGCTCCTGAAAATCTCGATAACTCAAAAAATACGCCCGGTAGTGATCTTAT
TTCATTATGGTGAAAGTTGGAACCTCTTACGTGCCCGATCAACTCGAGTGCCACCTGACGTCTAAGAAAC
CATTATTATCATGACATTAACCTATAAAAATAGGCGTATCACGAGGCAGAATTTCAGATAAAAAAAATCC
TTAGCTTTCGCTAAGGATGATTTCTGGAATTCCACCTGCATATCGCTAGAGACCTTCTGTATGAGGTGGA
TGGTGTGCTGCGTGGCCAAACCCATAT
